Addgene plasmid #221839: pTwist Amp_d5-HT2AR(isoformBFH)-7xsfGFP11-HA-HDR-donor
Purpose: Donor plasmid for inserting 7xGFP11-HA at the end of Drosophila 5-HT2AR isoforms B, F and H coding frame
Depositing lab: Quentin Gaudry. Depositing organization: University of Maryland, College Park. Publication: Serotonin acts through multiple cellular targets during an olfactory critical period. Mallick A, Tan HL, Epstein JM, Gaudry Q, Dacks AM. bioRxiv [Preprint]. 2024 Apr 14:2024.04.14.589413. doi: 10.1101/2024.04.14.589413. PubMed 38645269.
Backbone
  Vector backbone: pTwist Amp High Copy
  Backbone manufacturer: TWIST Bioscience
  Vector type: Mammalian Expression, Insect Expression, CRISPR
Growth in bacteria
  Bacterial resistance: Ampicillin, 100 μg/mL
  Growth temperature: 37°C
  Growth strain: DH5alpha
  Copy number: High Copy
Gene/Insert
  Gene/Insert name: 7xGFP11-HA donor with 5-HT2AR (isoforms BFH) homology arms
  Species: D. melanogaster (fly)
  Cloning method: Restriction Enzyme; 5′ cloning site unknown (unknown if destroyed)
  Sequencing primers: 5′ M13 fwd; 3′ M13 rev
Terms and licenses: Academic/Nonprofit Terms; Industry Terms: Not Available to Industry
Depositor comments: Please visit https://doi.org/10.1101/2024.04.14.589413 for bioRxiv preprint.
How to cite: pTwist Amp_d5-HT2AR(isoformBFH)-7xsfGFP11-HA-HDR-donor was a gift from Quentin Gaudry (Addgene plasmid # 221839 ; http://n2t.net/addgene:221839 ; RRID:Addgene_221839)
