[The description below was written by a language model from this plasmid's Addgene catalogue record and pLannotate feature annotations shown in this document.]
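Description:
pTwist Amp_d5-HT2AR(isoformBFH)-7xsfGFP11-HA-HDR-donor is a homology-directed repair donor plasmid for CRISPR-based tagging of the endogenous Drosophila melanogaster serotonin receptor 5-HT2A. It is built on the synthetic pTwist Amp High Copy backbone. The plasmid is maintained in E. coli through a high-copy ColE1/pUC-type origin and selected with ampicillin via the bla gene under its native promoter. The feature table also picks up a small lacZα remnant and an attB1-like site, which appear to be backbone leftovers rather than working parts of the design.

The payload is a cassette of seven tandem copies of the sfGFP11 peptide followed by an HA epitope tag, flanked by homology arms from the 5-HT2AR locus. After a Cas9-induced break, repair from this template places the tag in frame at the end of the coding sequence shared by isoforms B, F and H. GFP11 is the eleventh β-strand of superfolder GFP and fluoresces only when complemented by separately expressed GFP(1-10). This allows cell-type-restricted visualisation of the native receptor, the seven repeats are intended to amplify the signal, and HA allows antibody detection.

Automated annotation found only one GFP11 unit and a short HA fragment, both on the minus strand. It also found a fragment with similarity to mouse Htr2b, which most likely reflects conserved receptor coding sequence within a fly homology arm. The arms themselves are not annotated. No promoter drives the insert, as expected for a knock-in donor, and the guide RNA and Cas9 source are not part of this record.
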