Features (pLannotate 1.2.2; 8 found; start..end, strand, type, name):
    912..1166    -  CDS            Htr2b (fragment): 5HT2B_MOUSE - Experimental evidence at protein level: Swiss-Prot protein existence level 1. G-protein coupled receptor for 5-hydroxytryptamine (serotonin) (PubMed:1426253). Also functions as a receptor for various ergot alkaloid derivatives and psychoactive substances (PubMed:1426253, PubMed:16940156). Ligand binding causes a conformation change that triggers signaling via guanine nucleotide-binding proteins (G proteins) and modulates the activity of downstream effectors. Beta-arrestin family members inhibit signaling via G proteins and mediate activation of alternative signaling pathways. Sig
   1447..1490    +  CDS            lacZα (fragment): LacZα fragment of β-galactosidase; lacZ fragment
   1577..1681    +  promoter       AmpR promoter: bla
   1682..2542    +  CDS            AmpR: β-lactamase; bla; confers resistance to ampicillin, carbenicillin, and related antibiotics
   2642..2666    +  protein_bind   attB1: mutant version of attB; recombination site for the Gateway® BP reaction BP Clonase™
   2783..3371    +  rep_origin     ori: high-copy-number ColE1/pMB1/pBR322/pUC origin of replication
   4840..4868    -  CDS            3xHA (fragment): three tandem HA epitope tags
   5124..5171    -  CDS            GFP11: 11th β-strand of superfolder GFP associates with GFP(1-10), consisting of the first 10 β-strands, to reconstitute fluorescent GFP (Cabantous et al., 2005; Kamiyama et al., 2016)
>Addgene plasmid #221839 | pTwist Amp_d5-HT2AR(isoformBFH)-7xsfGFP11-HA-HDR-donor | addgene full sequence | sequence record 439689 | Addgene NGS Result
GCGGCGTTCACGTACTCGTGCAGCACCATGTGGTCCCGGCTGCCTCCTCCGCTGCCTCCGTCGCCTCCGC
TTCCTCCATCGCCGCACTCGTCGTCTGTGACTGTGCGGCAGCTGGCGCGGAACTCGCTCATCGGCGTCGC
ATTAGCCGTAGATGGCGTCATAAGTGGCGCCCCCTGGAAGGATATGGCCAGCGGCAGGGCCGAAGGGGCG
CACAGGCTGAGAGCGCCGCGTGCTTCTGTCACAGACCGATAGCGCAGCGGGCGGCCGGAACTGCAATGGG
ATGGCAATAACTACGTTATTGGCTGTGCCATTTTAAGCCATTTCGAGTCGATTGGGTTTTAAGGCAGAAG
TCAGTGACAGAAAAGTGCTCTCGTCTTGGTAAATGTCCTATACTTTTCAATACGTTTTTAATTCGAACAC
AAGGCATTTTAAATAAATTTGACATTCGACACAGTTTGTTTTTAATGCTTACGAAATTTATGTCTTACAA
TGTGTGGCGATTCTAGCAAGTCTTTAAAATAGATAAAAGTCGTATTACAAAGATTCCCATTCATTCTGCA
TATTAAATACAAACAATCGAACTTATTCTTCCTTTAATATATTTTGAGAGCGTTTGATTTCCTATCGCTG
CTTATTCATTCGCTGCCACAACCACCCCGAGTTCGTCTCTTGTCTGGATTCCTCTGGTAAATCAAAACCC
CAAAAATCAATCATACGTCACGTTGCACATTAATTCCCAGCAGAATGCACTCTTAGAGCAATAAATTGCA
TCCCTGTGTCACTGTAACCTGCAGCGACGAATTTTAGTTCGAGGTGCCTTCGTCGGTTGGGAGAGGCAAT
TTCTTACTGTGGCACTGGATCCGCGTCTGGGCTGCAGTGACTTCTCACTGCTCTACTACTCACCGTTTGC
AGTTGCACTTGAGCAGGCGGATAAAGGCCGCCCGGAACGTGCGATTGAATATGGTGTAGATGATGGGATT
GATCGTCGAGGAGACATAGCCAAGCCAAAGGCAGGTATTCACCACGTGCTCCGGCACTTGGCACTCGGGG
CATGCGGCAAATATAATGTTCAAGATGAAGAAAGGCGACCAGCACAGAACGAAGGTGAAAAACACCAATC
CGAGCACCTTGGTGGCCTTCTGCTCCGTAGCAACGGCATTGGCCGACAAGCTGTTTCGTTTACTGCGATT
GTTTAGAAAACTGTAAGGCAAAAGTGGATAAAAGATATTAGTAGTACCAAAAAGTTAAGCCATGATGATT
ATTGTTTCATTATTTTCTCATCTAGTGAGAGCGCGAGAAAGTCACATCTATCAGAAACCCATAGTTATAT
AAACAAGAGAGAACGTTATAGTCAAGTTCCTCGACTGTCAGATACCCGTTACTCAGCTAGCATAATTAGG
TCAGGCGGAATGGCACTTCCTTCCAGATGCGTGCGGATTATGCATGACTGGCCGTCGTTTTACAACGTCG
TGACTGGGAAAACCCTGGCGCTTGTGGTGGATCACAGTTATTGGAGACTTCCTTGGCCGTACGATGGGTT
TTGTTTCAGGTATCTGGCACTTTTCGGGGAAATGTGCGCGGAACCCCTATTTGTTTATTTTTCTAAATAC
ATTCAAATATGTATCCGCTCATGAGACAATAACCCTGATAAATGCTTCAATAATATTGAAAAAGGAAGAG
TATGAGTATTCAACATTTCCGTGTCGCCCTTATTCCCTTTTTTGCGGCATTTTGCCTTCCTGTTTTTGCT
CACCCAGAAACGCTGGTGAAAGTAAAAGATGCTGAAGATCAGTTGGGTGCACGAGTGGGTTACATCGAAC
TGGATCTCAACAGCGGTAAGATCCTTGAGAGTTTTCGCCCCGAAGAACGTTTTCCAATGATGAGCACTTT
TAAAGTTCTGCTATGTGGCGCGGTATTATCCCGTATTGACGCCGGGCAAGAGCAACTCGGTCGCCGCATA
CACTATTCTCAGAATGACTTGGTTGAGTACTCACCAGTCACAGAAAAGCATCTTACGGATGGCATGACAG
TAAGAGAATTATGCAGTGCTACCATAACCATGAGTGATAACACTGCGGCCAACTTACTTCTGACAACGAT
CGGAGGACCGAAGGAGCTAACCGCTTTTTTGCACAACATGGGGGATCATGTAACTCGCCTTGATCGTTGG
GAACCGGAGCTGAATGAAGCCATACCAAACGACGAGCGTGACACCACGATGCCTGTAGCAATGGCAACAA
CGTTGCGCAAACTATTAACTGGCGAACTACTTACTCTAGCTTCCCGGCAACAATTAATAGACTGGATGGA
GGCGGATAAAGTTGCAGGACCACTTCTGCGCTCGGCCCTTCCGGCTGGCTGGTTTATTGCTGATAAATCT
GGAGCCGGTGAGCGTGGCTCTCGCGGTATCATTGCAGCACTGGGGCCAGATGGTAAGCCCTCCCGTATCG
TAGTTATCTACACGACGGGGAGTCAGGCAACTATGGATGAACGAAATAGACAGATCGCTGAGATAGGTGC
CTCACTGATTAAGCATTGGTAACTGTCAGACCAAGTTTACTCATATATACTTTAGATTGATTTAAAACTT
CATTTTTAATTTAAAAGGATCTAGGTGAAGATCCTTGAATTGCCATTATCAACAAGTTTGTACAAAAAAG
CAGGCTCCGAATTGGTATCACGAGGACGATTTGAAGCCCCCTACCCATTTACGCTGACTTGACGGGACGG
CGGCTTTGTTGAATAGAGCGTCAGACCCCGTAGAAAAGATCAAAGGATCTTCTTGAGATCCTTTTTTTCT
GCGCGTAATCTGCTGCTTGCAAACAAAAAAACCACCGCTACCAGCGGTGGTTTGTTTGCCGGATCAAGAG
CTACCAACTCTTTTTCCGAAGGTAACTGGCTTCAGCAGAGCGCAGATACCAAATACTGTTCTTCTAGTGT
AGCCGTAGTTAGGCCACCACTTCAAGAACTCTGTAGCACCGCCTACATACCTCGCTCTGCTAATCCTGTT
ACCAGTGGCTGCTGCCAGTGGCGATAAGTCGTGTCTTACCGGGTTGGACTCAAGACGATAGTTACCGGAT
AAGGCGCAGCGGTCGGGCTGAACGGGGGGTTCGTGCACACAGCCCAGCTTGGAGCGAACGACCTACACCG
AACTGAGATACCTACAGCGTGAGCTATGAGAAAGCGCCACGCTTCCCGAAGGGAGAAAGGCGGACAGGTA
TCCGGTAAGCGGCAGGGTCGGAACAGGAGAGCGCACGAGGGAGCTTCCAGGGGGAAACGCCTGGTATCTT
TATAGTCCTGTCGGGTTTCGCCACCTCTGACTTGAGCGTCGATTTTTGTGATGCTCGTCAGGGGGGCGGA
GCCTATGGAAAAACGCCAGCAACGCGGCCTTTTTACGGTTCCTGGCCTTTTGCTGGCCTTTTGCTCACAT
GTTCTTTCCAGCGACATATGCCATACGCCGAACTGAACTCCACCTAATGTCTTGGAGATTGTCGGATAGC
GCGGAATAGGATTGTGCCCTCTGAGCGGATAACAATTTCACACAGGAAACAGCTATGACCATGACACATG
CATCCACCATCGCAGACTTATCATCACTGAGCCTCCACCTAGCCTATAATTGCGGCCGCTCGGAAACGCT
TCCTTCTGCCTGTAAAATATATTTCAAAGTATTTAGTATACCCTTCTTCCTTACGAGTTATTACGAGTAA
TACGTGTATTGATTTATTTACGAGTATTAATATTATGAATATTCCCTATTCAAGTGTCACTTTATTTTAT
AAAAGCCGGCGCTCTGTTCAAAGGATATTTTAGTTGAATAAAAAATAATTTGTCAACCCAATGGTGATAT
CGGAACTTATGTATGTGGGAGGTGCGGAAGGATTACATCCTTAAGCGGATTTTTTGTTGGTTCAAAACTT
TTTTCATTAGGCTAGCCGTAAAATATATGTCTATGTAGAATTAAAAAAGAAAGCCGAATCTTACAAACTG
GTTATCAATAAAAGGGAAACTAAATTATATATTATCTATGAAAACAGCGAAGCTAAGATTTCTTTCCATT
AATTAGGTAGTAATTCTCAGACTATGACAGCTTTGTACTATAAAGATACATTTCTTTAAAGTTGATTTTT
GATCGTTCCTATAACAGTTGCATATATGTATGTTGTAGGCATCCAATTCTGCCTGTTCCGATTTATACGA
GTATGCTACCAATTTAAACTACTACGAACTAAAAGGTATAAGGCGGACTATATCGACCTGGCTGTTTTTA
CTGATAAAGTGTATACAAATATATTTTTTCCAGATCCAGCTGCTAGCAAAAGGCGCTTATTGGAATCATT
TATTTTGCTTATTTGCAAAAGAAAAGATTACAATTTGTTTATAAATTTGCATATAACGAACGACTCTTAC
TCCCACTATAAACTAAAGGGTAAAAAAACTAATACTTTTACCTTCTTTTTCTTATTTTATTTTGCACTAA
TCGTACTTATTGTTAATGATTTTTTGTTTGACTTAGAAATAACGCAATGACCAAGTCTAGAATGTTGATG
AGAAAGTGAAAAACAGTCCGCGTTGTACCGCAAACTCTCTCACTATATTTTTGAACCTTCCTTTGTTTCT
AATGATATGCGATGAGACTTAAGTTAGGTATTTTCTCTATAGCATCTACAAAATTCATCAAATTGATTGT
GATTGAAAAGGTTAGCATTGATCTCCCTGAAGTTATCTAGGAAAAGCCGCTAATTACAGTGAACTCCGTT
TTGTTTCTGCCGATACGTCGATATAAATTTGATGCATCCCAGACGCTGGATGGTGCTCCTCGTGGTTCAG
GTCTAGAGTTAAGCGTAATCTGGAACATCGTATGGGTAACTAGTAATGCCAGCTGCGTTTACGTATTCGT
GAAGCACCATATGGTCTCGTCCGCCCGACCCACCAGTTATACCCGCCGCGTTCACATACTCATGCAGCAC
CATGTGATCCCGGCCTCCGGACCCTCCGGTTATTCCGGCTGCATTGACATATTCATGTAGTACCATATGG
TCGCGTCCTCCACTACCGCCAGTGATGCCTGCGGCGTTAACGTATTCGTGGAGAACCATATGATCTCTAC
CTCCAGAGCCACCTGTAATCCCAGCAGCATTTACATACTCATGAAGGACCATGTGGTCACGGCCGCCACT
ACCGCTAGTGATGCCGGCGGCGTTCACGTACTCGTGCAGCACCATGTGGTCCCGGCTGCCTCCTCCGCTG
CCTCCGTCGCCTCCGCTAGTGATGCCG
